>Addgene plasmid #67448 | pDEST40-ARL14-V5-His6 | addgene partial sequence | sequence record 119575 | T7 5'-TAATACGACTCACTATAGGG-3'
AAAAAGCAGGCTTAGAAGGAGATAGAACCATGGGTTCGCTGGGTTCTAAAAATCCGCAAACCAAACAAGC
CCAAGTTCTTCTTTTGGGACTTGACTCAGCTGGGAAGTCTACTCTCCTTTATAAATTAAAGCTTGCTAAG
GATATTACCACCATCCCTACAATAGGTTTCAATGTGGAAATGATCGAGTTGGAAAGGAATTTTTCACTCA
CAGTCTGGGATGTTGGAGGACAGGAAAAAATGAGAACTGTTTGGGGCTGTTACTGTGAGAACACCGATGG
GCTGGTGTATGTTGTGGACAGTACAGACAAACAGCGACTGGAAGAGTCTCAGAGACAGTTTGAGCACATT
TTGAAGAATGAACACATTAAAAATGTGCCTGTTGTTCTATTAGCCAACAAACAAGACATGCCTGGAGCTC
TGACTGCTGAGGACATCACCAGAATGTTCAAAGTGAAGAAGCTTTGCAGTGACCGGAACTGGTATGTGCA
ACCCTGCTGTGCCCTCACAGGGGAGGGGCTGGCCCAGGGGTTCAGGAAATTAACTGGATTTGTGAAGAGC
CACATGAAATCAAGAGGAGACACTTTGGCGTTCTTCAAGCAGAACGACCCAGCTTTCTTGTACAAAGTGG
TTGATCTAGAGGGCCCGCGGTTCGAAGGTAAGCCTATCCCTAACCCTCTCCTCGGTCTCGATTCTACGCG
TACCGGTCATCATCACCATCACCATTGAGTTTAAACCCGCTGATCAGCCTCGACTGTGCCTTCTAGTTGC
CAGCCATCTGTTGTTTGCCCCTCCCCCGTGCCTTCCTTGACCCTGGAAGGTGCCACTCCCACTGTCCTTT
CCTAATAAAATGAGGAAATTGCATCGCATTGTCTGAGTAGGTGTCATTCTATTCTGGGGGTGGGGTGGGG
