[The description below was written by a language model from this plasmid's Addgene catalogue record.]
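Description:
pDEST40-ARL14-V5-His6 is a mammalian expression plasmid built on the commercial pcDNA-DEST40 Gateway destination backbone. It is maintained in E. coli as a high-copy plasmid under ampicillin selection. It also carries a neomycin resistance marker, so transfected mammalian cells can be selected with G418 to obtain stable lines. The insert was introduced by Gateway recombination, which places the open reading frame from an entry clone into the destination vector in frame with the backbone-encoded tags.

The payload is human ARL14 (also known as ARF7), a member of the ARF family of small regulatory GTPases. It is expressed from the strong constitutive CMV promoter. The listed BGH reverse sequencing primer suggests a bovine growth hormone polyadenylation region downstream of the cassette, although no feature table is provided to confirm this. The protein is produced with C-terminal V5 and His6 tags supplied by the backbone. The V5 epitope allows detection by immunoblotting or immunofluorescence without a protein-specific antibody, and the polyhistidine tag allows metal-affinity capture. C-terminal tagging also leaves the N-terminus of the GTPase unmodified.

The record notes a sequence difference in the insert: a C-to-T change at base 172 that gives an L58F substitution. It does not say whether this is a natural variant or a cloning artefact, so users should keep it in mind when interpreting results. The plasmid belongs to a toolbox of constructs for expressing or knocking down human ARF, ARL and SAR GTPases, and is suited to transient or stable expression of tagged ARL14 in mammalian cells.
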