Addgene plasmid #67448: pDEST40-ARL14-V5-His6
Purpose: Mammalian expression of hArl14 with C-term V5 and His6 tag
Depositing lab: Richard Kahn. Depositing organization: Emory University. Publication: Tool box: Plasmids for the expression or knockdown of human ARF Family GTPases (ARF/ARL/SAR) and their co-expression in bacteria with N-myristoyltransferases. Kerr SC, Kahn RA. Cell Logist. 2015 Sep 21;5(3):e1090523. doi: 10.1080/21592799.2015.1090523. eCollection 2015 Jul-Sep. PubMed 27057421.
Backbone
  Vector backbone: pcDNA-DEST40
  Backbone manufacturer: Life Technologies
  Vector type: Mammalian Expression
  Selectable markers: Neomycin (select with G418)
Growth in bacteria
  Bacterial resistance: Ampicillin, 100 μg/mL
  Growth temperature: 37°C
  Growth strain: DH5alpha
  Copy number: High Copy
Gene/Insert
  Gene/Insert name: ARL14 (alt name: pRK17n-D40)
  Species: H. sapiens (human)
  Mutation: bp 172 C to T; aa L58F
  Entrez Gene: ARL14 (a.k.a. ARF7)
  Promoter: CMV
  Tag / fusion protein: V5 (C terminal on backbone); His (C terminal on backbone)
  Cloning method: Gateway Cloning
  Sequencing primers: 5′ CMV-F; 3′ BGH-rev
Terms and licenses: Academic/Nonprofit Terms; Industry Terms: Not Available to Industry
How to cite: pDEST40-ARL14-V5-His6 was a gift from Richard Kahn (Addgene plasmid # 67448 ; http://n2t.net/addgene:67448 ; RRID:Addgene_67448)
